Addgene plasmid #129072: pMXCD72c-ires-YFP
Purpose: expression of mouse CD72c in animal cells
Depositing lab: Takeshi Tsubata. Depositing organization: Institute of Science Tokyo.
Backbone
  Vector backbone: pMX
  Vector type: Mammalian Expression
Growth in bacteria
  Bacterial resistance: Ampicillin, 100 μg/mL
  Growth temperature: 37°C
  Growth strain: DH5alpha
  Copy number: High Copy
Gene/Insert
  Gene/Insert name: CD72c
  Species: M. musculus (mouse)
  Entrez Gene: Cd72 (a.k.a. CD72c, Ly-19, Ly-32, Ly-m19, Lyb-2)
  Cloning method: Restriction Enzyme; 5′ cloning site Unknown (unknown if destroyed); 3′ cloning site Unknown (unknown if destroyed)
Terms and licenses: Academic/Nonprofit Terms; Industry Terms: Not Available to Industry
How to cite: pMXCD72c-ires-YFP was a gift from Takeshi Tsubata (Addgene plasmid # 129072 ; http://n2t.net/addgene:129072 ; RRID:Addgene_129072)
