[The description below was written by a language model from this plasmid's Addgene catalogue record and pLannotate feature annotations shown in this document.]
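Description:
pMXCD72c-ires-YFP is a Moloney murine leukemia virus (MMLV)-based retroviral expression plasmid built on the pMX backbone, catalogued as a mammalian expression vector for producing the mouse CD72c protein in animal cells. In bacteria it is maintained as a high-copy plasmid through a ColE1/pUC-type origin of replication and selected with ampicillin via the β-lactamase gene and its native promoter. A short lacI fragment annotated near the origin is a backbone remnant with no evident function.

The retroviral portion is framed by MMLV long terminal repeats. The 5′ LTR, which spans the numbering origin of the 7,035-nt sequence, is followed by the Ψ packaging signal, a truncated gag segment lacking its start codon, and a pol region carrying the splice acceptor, elements that support genome packaging and processing of the transcript. No separate internal promoter is annotated, so expression is presumably driven from the 5′ LTR. Downstream sits the mouse Cd72 coding sequence; the catalogue identifies it as the CD72c allele, and CD72 is a B-cell protein involved in proliferation and differentiation. It is followed by a picornavirus-type IRES (with an adjacent enterovirus 5′ cloverleaf element detected) and EYFP. This bicistronic layout lets a single transcript yield both CD72c and the fluorescent reporter, so cells carrying the construct can be identified or sorted by yellow fluorescence. The 3′ end is annotated as a ΔU3 LTR fragment immediately followed by a full MMLV LTR, which most likely reflects split annotation of one 3′ LTR. The cloning sites used are not recorded. With packaging functions supplied in trans, the vector would typically be used for retroviral transduction, although the record states only expression in animal cells.
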