Features (pLannotate 1.2.2; 14 found; start..end, strand, type, name):
    475..832     +  misc_feature   MMLV Ψ: packaging signal of Moloney murine leukemia virus (MMLV)
    897..1313    +  CDS            gag (truncated): truncated Moloney murine leukemia virus (MMLV) gag gene lacking the start codon
   1323..1697    +  misc_feature   pol region: Moloney murine leukemia virus (MMLV) pol region containing the splice acceptor site
   1728..2771    +  CDS            Cd72: CD72_MOUSE - Also known as Ly-32, Ly32, Lyb-2. Experimental evidence at protein level: Swiss-Prot protein existence level 1. Plays a role in B-cell proliferation and differentiation. From Mus musculus (Mouse).
   2806..2896    +  ncRNA          Entero 5 CRE: Accession: RF00386 - Enterovirus 5' cloverleaf cis-acting replication element
   3194..3442    +  ncRNA          IRES Picorna: Accession: RF00229 - Picornavirus internal ribosome entry site (IRES)
   3447..4166    +  CDS            EYFP: enhanced YFP mammalian codon-optimized
   4215..4336    +  LTR            3' LTR (ΔU3) (fragment): self-inactivating 3' long terminal repeat (LTR) from Moloney murine leukemia virus
   4337..4806    +  LTR            LTR: long terminal repeat from Moloney murine leukemia virus
   4872..4924    -  CDS            lacI (fragment): lac repressor; lacI; The lac repressor binds to the lac operator to inhibit transcription in E. coli. This inhibition can be relieved by adding lactose or isopropyl-β-D-thiogalactopyranoside (IPTG).
   5107..5695    -  rep_origin     ori: high-copy-number ColE1/pMB1/pBR322/pUC origin of replication
   5859..6719    -  CDS            AmpR: β-lactamase; bla; confers resistance to ampicillin, carbenicillin, and related antibiotics
   6720..6824    -  promoter       AmpR promoter: bla
   6854..412     +  LTR            LTR (across the origin): long terminal repeat from Moloney murine leukemia virus
>Addgene plasmid #129072 | pMXCD72c-ires-YFP | addgene full sequence | sequence record 252418 | Addgene NGS Result
GAACAGATGGAACAGCTGAATATGGGCCAAACAGGATATCTGTGGTAAGCAGTTCCTGCCCCGGCTCAGG
GCCAAGAACAGATGGTCCCCAGATGCGGTCCAGCCCTCAGCAGTTTCTAGAGAACCATCAGATGTTTCCA
GGGTGCCCCAAGGACCTGAAATGACCCTGTGCCTTATTTGAACTAACCAATCAGTTCGCTTCTCGCTTCT
GTTCGCGCGCTTCTGCTCCCCGAGCTCAATAAAAGAGCCCACAACCCCTCACTCGGCGCGCCAGTCCTCC
GATTGACTGAGTCGCCCGGGTACCCGTGTATCCAATAAACCCTCTTGCAGTTGCATCCGACTTGTGGTCT
CGCTGTTCCTTGGGAGGGTCTCCTCTGAGTGATTGACTACCCGTCAGCGGGGGTCTTTCATTTGGGGGCT
CGTCCGGGATCGGGAGACCCCTGCCCAGGGACCACCGACCCACCACCGGGAGGTAAGCTGGCCAGCAACT
TATCTGTGTCTGTCCGATTGTCTAGTGTCTATGACTGATTTTATGCGCCTGCGTCGGTACTAGTTAGCTA
ACTAGCTCTGTATCTGGCGGACCCGTGGTGGAACTGACGAGTTCGGAACACCCGGCCGCAACCCTGGGAG
ACGTCCCAGGGACTTCGGGGGCCGTTTTTGTGGCCCGACCTGAGTCCAAAAATCCCGATCGTTTTGGACT
CTTTGGTGCACCCCCCTTAGAGGAGGGATATGTGGTTCTGGTAGGAGACGAGAACCTAAAACAGTTCCCG
CCTCCGTCTGAATTTTTGCTTTCGGTTTGGGACCGAAGCCGCGCCGCGCGTCTTGTCTGCTGCAGCATCG
TTCTGTGTTGTCTCTGTCTGACTGTGTTTCTGTATTTGTCTGAAAATATGGGCCCGGGCCAGACTGTTAC
CACTCCCTTAAGTTTGACCTTAGGTCACTGGAAAGATGTCGAGCGGATCGCTCACAACCAGTCGGTAGAT
GTCAAGAAGAGACGTTGGGTTACCTTCTGCTCTGCAGAATGGCCAACCTTTAACGTCGGATGGCCGCGAG
ACGGCACCTTTAACCGAGACCTCATCACCCAGGTTAAGATCAAGGTCTTTTCACCTGGCCCGCATGGACA
CCCAGACCAGGTCCCCTACATCGTGACCTGGGAAGCCTTGGCTTTTGACCCCCCTCCCTGGGTCAAGCCC
TTTGTACACCCTAAGCCTCCGCCTCCTCTTCCTCCATCCGCCCCGTCTCTCCCCCTTGAACCTCCTCGTT
CGACCCCGCCTCGATCCTCCCTTTATCCAGCCCTCACTCCTTCTCTAGGCGCCCCCATATGGCCATATGA
GATCTTATATGGGGCACCCCCGCCCCTTGTAAACTTCCCTGACCCTGACATGACAAGAGTTACTAACAGC
CCCTCTCTCCAAGCTCACTTACAGGCTCTCTACTTAGTCCAGCACGAAGTCTGGAGACCTCTGGCGGCAG
CCTACCAAGAACAACTGGACCGACCGGTGGTACCTCACCCTTACCGAGTCGGCGACACAGTGTGGGTCCG
CCGACACCAGACTAAGAACCTAGAACCTCGCTGGAAAGGACCTTACACAGTCCTGCTGACCACCCCCACC
GCCCTCAAAGTAGACGGCATCGCAGCTTGGATACACGCCGCCCACGTGAAGGCTGCCGACCCCGGGGGTG
GACCATCCTCTAGACTGCCGGATCCCAGTGTGGTGGTACGGGAATTCATGGCTGACGCTATCACGTATGC
AGACCTGCGCTTTGTGAAAGTGCCCCTGAAGAACAGCGCATCTAACCATCTAGGACAGGACTGTGAGGCC
TATGAAGATGGGGAACTCACCTACGAGAACGTGCAAGTGTCTCCAGTCCCAGGAGGGCCACCAGGCTTGG
CTTCCCCTGCACTAGCGGACAAAGCAGGGGTCGGGTCAGAGCAACCAACTGCGACCTGGAGCTCTGTGAA
GTCGTCTGCTCTCAGGCAGATTCCCCGCTGTCCTACAGTCTGCTTGCAATACTTCTTGCTTGGCCTTCTC
GTGTCCTGTCTGATGTTAGGGGTGGCTGTCATCTGCCTGGGAGTTCGCTATCTGCAGGTGTCTCGGCAGT
TCCAGGAGGGGACCAGGATTTGGGAAGCCACCAATAGCAGCCTGCAGCAGCAGCTCAGGGAGAAGATAAG
TCAGCTGGGGCAGAAGGAGGTGGAGCTTCAGAAGGCTCGGAAAGAGCTGATCTCGAGCCAGGACACATTA
CAGGAGAAGCAGAGGACTCACGAGGACGCTGAGCAGCAACTACAAGCCTGCCAGGCTGAGAGAGCGAAGA
CCAAGGAGAACCTGAAAACTGAGGAGGAGCAGAGGAGGGACCTGGACCAGAGGTTGACAAGCACACGGGA
GACACTAAGGCGCTTCTTCTCTGATTCATCAGACACCTGCTGTCCATGCGGATGGATTCCATATCAGAAA
AGGTGCTTTTACATCTCACATACCCTCAGAAGTCTGGAGGAAAGCCAAAAATACTGCACATCTCTGTCCT
CCAAATTGGCAGCATTCAATGACCCTCCTAAGTATTTCTATCAAGTTTCTCTGCCCAGCGGCTTAGAGGA
GTTGCTAGATCGTTTGAAGTCATATTGGATACAGGAGATGAGCAAGAAGTGGAGCTCATATTGTGACATG
ATACAAATATATAACAAGAAGTGGGCAAGAACATTTTCCGAGTGTGCAGAGCTTCACCCCTGCATTTGTG
AGTTGGAGGCTTTCAGGTTTCCTGATGGGATCCATCTGAACTGAACCGGATAGCGGCCGCGTCGAGCAGC
TGAAGCTTAAAACAGCTCTGGGGTTGTACCCACCCCAGAGGCCCACGTGGCGGCTAGTACTCCGGTATTG
CGGTACCCTTGTACGCCTGTTTTATACTCCCTTCCCGTAACTTAGACGCACAAAACCAAGTTCAATAGAA
GGGGGTACAAACCAGTACCACCACGAACAAGCACTTCTGTTTCCCCGGTGATGTCGTATAGACTGCTTGC
GTGGTTGAAAGCGACGGATCCGTTATCCGCTTATGTACTTCGAGAAGCCCAGTACCACCTCGGAATCTTC
GATGCGTTGCGCTCAGCACTCAACCCCAGAGTGTAGCTTAGGCTGATGAGTCTGGACATCCCTCACCGGT
GACGGTGGTCCAGGCTGCGTTGGCGGCCTACCTATGGCTAACGCCATGGGACGCTAGTTGTGAACAAGGT
GTGAAGAGCCTATTGAGCTACATAAGAATCCTCCGGCCCCTGAATGCGGCTAATCCCAACCTCGGAGCAG
GTGGTCACAAACCAGTGATTGGCCTGTCGTAACGCGCAAGTCCGTGGCGGAACCGACTACTTTGGGTGTC
CGTGTTTCCTTTTATTTTATTGTGGCTGCTTATGGTGACAATCACAGATTGTTATCATAAAGCGAATTGG
ATTGCGGCCGGCCGCAATGGTGAGCAAGGGCGAGGAGCTGTTCACCGGGGTGGTGCCCATCCTGGTCGAG
CTGGACGGCGACGTAAACGGCCACAAGTTCAGCGTGTCCGGCGAGGGCGAGGGCGATGCCACCTACGGCA
AGCTGACCCTGAAGTTCATCTGCACCACCGGCAAGCTGCCCGTGCCCTGGCCCACCCTCGTGACCACCTT
CGGCTACGGCCTGCAGTGCTTCGCCCGCTACCCCGACCACATGAAGCAGCACGACTTCTTCAAGTCCGCC
ATGCCCGAAGGCTACGTCCAGGAGCGCACCATCTTCTTCAAGGACGACGGCAACTACAAGACCCGCGCCG
AGGTGAAGTTCGAGGGCGACACCCTGGTGAACCGCATCGAGCTGAAGGGCATCGACTTCAAGGAGGACGG
CAACATCCTGGGGCACAAGCTGGAGTACAACTACAACAGCCACAACGTCTATATCATGGCCGACAAGCAG
AAGAACGGCATCAAGGTGAACTTCAAGATCCGCCACAACATCGAGGACGGCAGCGTGCAGCTCGCCGACC
ACTACCAGCAGAACACCCCCATCGGCGACGGCCCCGTGCTGCTGCCCGACAACCACTACCTGAGCTACCA
GTCCGCCCTGAGCAAAGACCCCAACGAGAAGCGCGATCACATGGTCCTGCTGGAGTTCGTGACCGCCGCC
GGGATCACTCTCGGCATGGACGAGCTGTACAAGTAAGTCGACGATAAAATAAAAGATTTTATTTAGTCTC
CAGAAAAAGGGGGGAATGAAAGACCCCACCTGTAGGTTTGGCAAGCTAGCTTAAGTAACGCCATTTTGCA
AGGCATGGAAAAATACATAACTGAGAATAGAGAAGTTCAGATCAAGGTCAGGAACAGATGGAACAGCTGA
ATATGGGCCAAACAGGATATCTGTGGTAAGCAGTTCCTGCCCCGGCTCAGGGCCAAGAACAGATGGAACA
GCTGAATATGGGCCAAACAGGATATCTGTGGTAAGCAGTTCCTGCCCCGGCTCAGGGCCAAGAACAGATG
GTCCCCAGATGCGGTCCAGCCCTCAGCAGTTTCTAGAGAACCATCAGATGTTTCCAGGGTGCCCCAAGGA
CCTGAAATGACCCTGTGCCTTATTTGAACTAACCAATCAGTTCGCTTCTCGCTTCTGTTCGCGCGCTTCT
GCTCCCCGAGCTCAATAAAAGAGCCCACAACCCCTCACTCGGGGCGCCAGTCCTCCGATTGACTGAGTCG
CCCGGGTACCCGTGTATCCAATAAACCCTCTTGCAGTTGCATCCGACTTGTGGTCTCGCTGTTCCTTGGG
AGGGTCTCCTCTGAGTGATTGACTACCCGTCAGCGGGGGTCTTTCACATGCAGCATGTATCAAAATTAAT
TTGGTTTTTTTTCTTAAGTATTTACATTAAATGGCCATAGTTGCATTAATGAATCGGCCAACGCGCGGGG
AGAGGCGGTTTGCGTATTGGGCGCTCTTCCGCTTCCTCGCTCACTGACTCGCTGCGCTCGGTCGTTCGGC
TGCGGCGAGCGGTATCAGCTCACTCAAAGGCGGTAATACGGTTATCCACAGAATCAGGGGATAACGCAGG
AAAGAACATGTGAGCAAAAGGCCAGCAAAAGGCCAGGAACCGTAAAAAGGCCGCGTTGCTGGCGTTTTTC
CATAGGCTCCGCCCCCCTGACGAGCATCACAAAAATCGACGCTCAAGTCAGAGGTGGCGAAACCCGACAG
GACTATAAAGATACCAGGCGTTTCCCCCTGGAAGCTCCCTCGTGCGCTCTCCTGTTCCGACCCTGCCGCT
TACCGGATACCTGTCCGCCTTTCTCCCTTCGGGAAGCGTGGCGCTTTCTCATAGCTCACGCTGTAGGTAT
CTCAGTTCGGTGTAGGTCGTTCGCTCCAAGCTGGGCTGTGTGCACGAACCCCCCGTTCAGCCCGACCGCT
GCGCCTTATCCGGTAACTATCGTCTTGAGTCCAACCCGGTAAGACACGACTTATCGCCACTGGCAGCAGC
CACTGGTAACAGGATTAGCAGAGCGAGGTATGTAGGCGGTGCTACAGAGTTCTTGAAGTGGTGGCCTAAC
TACGGCTACACTAGAAGAACAGTATTTGGTATCTGCGCTCTGCTGAAGCCAGTTACCTTCGGAAAAAGAG
TTGGTAGCTCTTGATCCGGCAAACAAACCACCGCTGGTAGCGGTGGTTTTTTTGTTTGCAAGCAGCAGAT
TACGCGCAGAAAAAAAGGATCTCAAGAAGATCCTTTGATCTTTTCTACGGGGTCTGACGCTCAGTGGAAC
GAAAACTCACGTTAAGGGATTTTGGTCATGAGATTATCAAAAAGGATCTTCACCTAGATCCTTTTGCGGC
CGGCCGCAAATCAATCTAAAGTATATATGAGTAAACTTGGTCTGACAGTTACCAATGCTTAATCAGTGAG
GCACCTATCTCAGCGATCTGTCTATTTCGTTCATCCATAGTTGCCTGACTCCCCGTCGTGTAGATAACTA
CGATACGGGAGGGCTTACCATCTGGCCCCAGTGCTGCAATGATACCGCGAGACCCACGCTCACCGGCTCC
AGATTTATCAGCAATAAACCAGCCAGCCGGAAGGGCCGAGCGCAGAAGTGGTCCTGCAACTTTATCCGCC
TCCATCCAGTCTATTAATTGTTGCCGGGAAGCTAGAGTAAGTAGTTCGCCAGTTAATAGTTTGCGCAACG
TTGTTGCCATTGCTACAGGCATCGTGGTGTCACGCTCGTCGTTTGGTATGGCTTCATTCAGCTCCGGTTC
CCAACGATCAAGGCGAGTTACATGATCCCCCATGTTGTGCAAAAAAGCGGTTAGCTCCTTCGGTCCTCCG
ATCGTTGTCAGAAGTAAGTTGGCCGCAGTGTTATCACTCATGGTTATGGCAGCACTGCATAATTCTCTTA
CTGTCATGCCATCCGTAAGATGCTTTTCTGTGACTGGTGAGTACTCAACCAAGTCATTCTGAGAATAGTG
TATGCGGCGACCGAGTTGCTCTTGCCCGGCGTCAATACGGGATAATACCGCGCCACATAGCAGAACTTTA
AAAGTGCTCATCATTGGAAAACGTTCTTCGGGGCGAAAACTCTCAAGGATCTTACCGCTGTTGAGATCCA
GTTCGATGTAACCCACTCGTGCACCCAACTGATCTTCAGCATCTTTTACTTTCACCAGCGTTTCTGGGTG
AGCAAAAACAGGAAGGCAAAATGCCGCAAAAAAGGGAATAAGGGCGACACGGAAATGTTGAATACTCATA
CTCTTCCTTTTTCAATATTATTGAAGCATTTATCAGGGTTATTGTCTCATGAGCGGATACATATTTGAAT
GTATTTAGAAAAATAAACAAATAGGGGTTCCGCGCACATTTCCCCGAAAAGTGCCACCTGCATAATGAAA
GACCCCACCTGTAGGTTTGGCAAGCTAGCTTAAGTAACGCCATTTTGCAAGGCATGGAAAAATACATAAC
TGAGAATAGAAAAGTTCAGATCAAGGTCAGGAACAGATGGAACAGCTGAATATGGGCCAAACAGGATATC
TGTGGTAAGCAGTTCCTGCCCCGGCTCAGGGCCAA
